>Addgene plasmid #242223 | pPB-CAG-CTNNB1-deltaC-HA | addgene full sequence | sequence record 485632 | Addgene NGS Result
CAGTTAATAGTTTGCGCAACGTTGTTGCCATTGCTACAGGCATCGTGGTGTCACGCTCGTCGTTTGGTAT
GGCTTCATTCAGCTCCGGTTCCCAACGATCAAGGCGAGTTACATGATCCCCCATGTTGTGCAAAAAAGCG
GTTAGCTCCTTCGGTCCTCCGATCGTTGTCAGAAGTAAGTTGGCCGCAGTGTTATCACTCATGGTTATGG
CAGCACTGCATAATTCTCTTACTGTCATGCCATCCGTAAGATGCTTTTCTGTGACTGGTGAGTACTCAAC
CAAGTCATTCTGAGAATAGTGTATGCGGCGACCGAGTTGCTCTTGCCCGGCGTCAATACGGGATAATACC
GCGCCACATAGCAGAACTTTAAAAGTGCTCATCATTGGAAAACGTTCTTCGGGGCGAAAACTCTCAAGGA
TCTTACCGCTGTTGAGATCCAGTTCGATGTAACCCACTCGTGCACCCAACTGATCTTCAGCATCTTTTAC
TTTCACCAGCGTTTCTGGGTGAGCAAAAACAGGAAGGCAAAATGCCGCAAAAAAGGGAATAAGGGCGACA
CGGAAATGTTGAATACTCATACTCTTCCTTTTTCAATATTATTGAAGCATTTATCAGGGTTATTGTCTCA
TGAGCGGATACATATTTGAATGTATTTAGAAAAATAAACAAATAGGGGTTCCGCGCACATTTCCCCGAAA
AGTGCCACCTAAATTGTAAGCGTTAATATTTTGTTAAAATTCGCGTTAAATTTTTGTTAAATCAGCTCAT
TTTTTAACCAATAGGCCGAAATCGGCAAAATCCCTTATAAATCAAAAGAATAGACCGAGATAGGGT
[37 nt withheld, positions 837-873]
AAAGAACGTGGACTCCAACGTCAAAGG
[49 nt withheld, positions 901-949]
T
[91 nt withheld, positions 951-1041]
G
[124 nt withheld, positions 1043-1166]
CCCATTCGCCATTCAGGCTGCGCAACTGTTGGGAAGGGCGATCGGTGCGGGCCTCTTCGCTATTACGCCA
GCTGGCGAAAGGGGGATGTGCTGCAAGGCGATTAAGTTGGGTAACGCCAGGGTTTTCCCAGTCACGACGT
TGTAAAACGACGGCCAGTGAGCGCGCGTAATACGACTCACTATAGGGCGAATTGGGGCGCGCCATTCTAG
ATTAACCCTAGAAAGATAGTCTGCGTAAAATTGACGCATGCATTCTTGAAATATTGCTCTCTCTTTCTAA
ATAGCGCGAATCCGTCGCTGTGCATTTAGGACATCTCAGTCGCCGCTTGGAGCTCCCGTGAGGCGTGCTT
GTCAATGCGGTAAGTGTCACTGATTTTGAACTATAACGACCGCGTGAGTCAAAATGACGCATGATTATCT
TTTACGTGACTTTTAAGATTTAACTCATACGATAATTATATTGTTATTTCATGTTCTACTTACGTGATAA
CTTATTATATATATATTTTCTTGTTATAGATATCAACTAGAATGCTAGACTCGAGAAGCTTGATCGGCCA
CGCGGATCTCGACATTGATTATTGACTAGTTATTAATAGTAATCAATTACGGGGTCATTAGTTCATAGCC
CATATATGGAGTTCCGCGTTACATAACTTACGGTAAATGGCCCGCCTGGCTGACCGCCCAACGACCCCCG
CCCATTGACGTCAATAATGACGTATGTTCCCATAGTAACGCCAATAGGGACTTTCCATTGACGTCAATGG
GTGGAGTATTTACGGTAAACTGCCCACTTGGCAGTACATCAAGTGTATCATATGCCAAGTACGCCCCCTA
TTGACGTCAATGACGGTAAATGGCCCGCCTGGCATTATGCCCAGTACATGACCTTATGGGACTTTCCTAC
TTGGCAGTACATCTACGTATTAGTCATCGCTATTACCATGGTCGAGGTGAGCCCCACGTTCTGCTTCACT
CTCCCCATCTCCCCCCCCTCCCCACCCCCAATTTTGTATTTATTTATTTTTTAATTATTTTGGGGGGGGG
GGGGGGGGGGGGGGGGGGGGGGCGCGCGCCAGGCGGGGCGGGGCGGGGCGAGGGGCGGGGCGGGGCGAGG
CGGAGAGGTGCGGCGGCAGCCAATCAGAGCGGCGCGCTCCGAAAGTTTCCTTTTATGGCGAGGCGGCGGC
GGCGGCGGCCCTATAAAAAGCGAAGCGCGCGGCGGGCGGGAGTCGCTGCGCGCTGCCTTCGCCCCGTGCC
CCGCTCCGCCGCCGCCTCGCGCCGCCCGCCCCGGCTCTGACTGACCGCGTTACTCCCACAGGTGAGCGGG
CGGGACGGCCCTTCTCCTCCGGGCTGTAATTAGCGCTTGGTTTAATGACGGCTTGTTTCTTTTCTGTGGC
TGCGTGAAAGCCTTGAGGGGCTCCGGGAGGGCCCTTTGTGCGGGGGGAGCGGCTCGGGGGGTGCGTGCGT
GTGTGTGTGCGTGGGGAGCGCCGCGTGCGGCTCCGCGCTGCCCGGCGGCTGTGAGCGCTGCGGGCGCGGC
GCGGGGCTTTGTGCGCTCCGCAGTGTGCGCGAGGGGAGCGCGGCCGGGGGCGGTGCCCCGCGGTGCGGGG
GGGGCTGCGAGGGGAACAAAGGCTGCGTGCGGGGTGTGTGCGTGGGGGGGTGAGCAGGGGGTGTGGGCGC
GTCGGTCGGGCTGCAACCCCCCCTGCACCCCCCTCCCCGAGTTGCTGAGCACGGCCCGGCTTCGGGTGCG
GGGCTCCGTACGGGGCGTGGCGCGGGGCTCGCCGTGCCGGGCGGGGGGTGGCGGCAGGTGGGGGTGCCGG
GCGGGGCGGGGCCGCCTCGGGCCGGGGAGGGCTCGGGGGAGGGGCGCGGCGGCCCCCGGAGCGCCGGCGG
CTGTCGAGGCGCGGCGAGCCGCAGCCATTGCCTTTTATGGTAATCGTGCGAGAGGGCGCAGGGACTTCCT
TTGTCCCAAATCTGTGCGGAGCCGAAATCTGGGAGGCGCCGCCGCACCCCCTCTAGCGGGCGCGGGGCGA
AGCGGTGCGGCGCCGGCAGGAAGGAAATGGGCGGGGAGGGCCTTCGTGCGTCGCCGCGCCGCCGTCCCCT
TCTCCCTCTCCAGCCTCGGGGCTGTCCGCGGGGGGACGGCTGCCTTCGGGGGGGACGGGGCAGGGCGGGG
TTCGGCTTCTGGCGTGTGACCGGCGGCTCTAGCCGGAGCGCACGTCGGCAGTCGGCTCCCTCGTTGACCG
AATCACCGACCTCTCTCCCCAGGGGGATCCACCGGGCTAGCGCCACCATGGCTACTCAAGCTGATTTGAT
GGAGTTGGACATGGCCATGGAACCAGACAGAAAAGCGGCTGTTAGTCACTGGCAGCAACAGTCTTACCTG
GACTCTGGAATCCATTCTGGTGCCACTACCACAGCTCCTTCTCTGAGTGGTAAAGGCAATCCTGAGGAAG
AGGATGTGGATACCTCCCAAGTCCTGTATGAGTGGGAACAGGGATTTTCTCAGTCCTTCACTCAAGAACA
AGTAGCTGATATTGATGGACAGTATGCAATGACTCGAGCTCAGAGGGTACGAGCTGCTATGTTCCCTGAG
ACATTAGATGAGGGCATGCAGATCCCATCTACACAGTTTGATGCTGCTCATCCCACTAATGTCCAGCGTT
TGGCTGAACCATCACAGATGCTGAAACATGCAGTTGTAAACTTGATTAACTATCAAGATGATGCAGAACT
TGCC
[1542 nt withheld, positions 3901-5442]
GAGACCGGTATGTACCCATACGATGTTCCAGATTACGCTGGCTATCCCTATGACGTCCCGGACTATGCAG
GCTCCTATCCATATGACGTTCCAGATTACGCTTGAACGCGTTAGTGCGGATCCTAGTGCGAATTCTAGTG
CGTCGACTCTAGCAACGGTTTCCCTCTAGCGGGATCAATTCCGCCCCCCCCCCCTAACGTTACTGGCCGA
AGCCGCTTGGAATAAGGCCGGTGTGCGTTTGTCTATATGTTATTTTCCACCATATTGCCGTCTTTTGGCA
ATGTGAGGGCCCGGAAACCTGGCCCTGTCTTCTTGACGAGCATTCCTAGGGGTCTTTCCCCTCTCGCCAA
AGGAATGCAAGGTCTGTTGAATGTCGTGAAGGAAGCAGTTCCTCTGGAAGCTTCTTGAAGACAAACAACG
TCTGTAGCGACCCTTTGCAGGCAGCGGAACCCCCCACCTGGCGACAGGTGCCTCTGCGGCCAAAAGCCAC
GTGTATAAGATACACCTGCAAAGGCGGCACAACCCCAGTGCCACGTTGTGAGTTGGATAGTTGTGGAAAG
AGTCAAATGGCTCTCCTCAAGCGTATTCAACAAGGGGCTGAAGGATGCCCAGAAGGTACCCCATTGTATG
GGATCTGATCTGGGGCCTCGGTGCACATGCTTTACATGTGTTTAGTCGAGGTTAAAAAAACGTCTAGGCC
CCCCGAACCACGGGGACGTGGTTTTCCTTTGAAAAACACGATAATACCATGGTCATGAAAACATTTAACA
TTTCTCAACAAGATCTAGAATTAGTAGAAGTAGCGACAGAGAAGATTACAATGCTTTATGAGGATAATAA
ACATCATGTGGGAGCGGCAATTCGTACGAAAACAGGAGAAATCATTTCGGCAGTACATATTGAAGCGTAT
ATAGGACGAGTAACTGTTTGTGCAGAAGCCATTGCGATTGGTAGTGCAGTTTCGAATGGACAAAAGGATT
TTGACACGATTGTAGCTGTTAGACACCCTTATTCTGACGAAGTAGATAGAAGTATTCGAGTGGTAAGTCC
TTGTGGTATGTGTAGGGAGTTGATTTCAGACTATGCACCAGATTGTTTTGTGTTAATAGAAATGAATGGC
AAGTTAGTCAAAACTACGATTGAAGAACTCATTCCACTCAAATATACCCGAAATTAAAAGTCGAGATGCA
TCGATGATCTAGAGCTCGCTGATCAGCCTCGACTGTGCCTTCTAGTTGCCAGCCATCTGTTGTTTGCCCC
TCCCCCGTGCCTTCCTTGACCCTGGAAGGTGCCACTCCCACTGTCCTTTCCTAATAAAATGAGGAAATTG
CATCGCATTGTCTGAGTAGGTGTCATTCTATTCTGGGGGGTGGGGTGGGGCAGGACAGCAAGGGGGAGGA
TTGGGAAGACAATAGCAGGCATGCTGGGGATGCGGTGGGCTCTATGGCTTCTGAGGCGGAAAGAACCTGC
AGCCCAAGCTTGGCGTAATCATGGTCATAGCTGTTTCCTGTGTGAAATTGTTATCCGCTCACAATTCCAC
ACAACATACGAGCCGGAAGCATAAAGTGTAAAGCCTGGGGTGCCTAATGAGTGAGCTAACTCACATTAAT
TGCGTTGCGCTCACTGCCCGCTTTCCAGTCGGGAAACCTGTCGTGCCAGCGGATCTTAAAAGTTTTGTTA
CTTTATAGAAGAAATTTTGAGTTTTTGTTTTTTTTTAATAAATAAATAAACATAAATAAATTGTTTGTTG
AATTTATTATTAGTATGTAAGTGTAAATATAATAAAACTTAATATCTATTCAAATTAATAAATAAACCTC
GATATACAGACCGATAAAACACATGCGTCAATTTTACGCATGATTATCTTTAACGTACGTCACAATATGA
TTATCTTTCTAGGGTTAATCTAGTATCGTAGATTAATTAATCCAGCTTTTGTTCCCTTTAGTGAGGGTTA
ATTGCGCGCTTGGCGTAATCATGGTCATAGCTGTTTCCTGTGTGAAATTGTTATCCGCTCACAATTCCAC
ACAACATACGAGCCGGAAGCATAAAGTGTAAAGCCTGGGGTGCCTAATGAGTGAGCTAACTCACATTAAT
TGCGTTGCGCTCACTGCCCGCTTTCCAGTCGGGAAACCTGTCGTGCCAGCTGCATTAATGAATCGGCCAA
CGCGCGGGGAGAGGCGGTTTGCGTATTGGGCGCTCTTCCGCTTCCTCGCTCACTGACTCGCTGCGCTCGG
TCGTTCGGCTGCGGCGAGCGGTATCAGCTCACTCAAAGGCGGTAATACGGTTATCCACAGAATCAGGGGA
TAACGCAGGAAAGAACATGTGAGCAAAAGGCCAGCAAAAGGCCAGGAACCGTAAAAAGGCCGCGTTGCTG
GCGTTTTTCCATAGGCTCCGCCCCCCTGACGAGCATCACAAAAATCGACGCTCAAGTCAGAGGTGGCGAA
ACCCGACAGGACTATAAAGATACCAGGCGTTTCCCCCTGGAAGCTCCCTCGTGCGCTCTCCTGTTCCGAC
CCTGCCGCTTACCGGATACCTGTCCGCCTTTCTCCCTTCGGGAAGCGTGGCGCTTTCTCATAGCTCACGC
TGTAGGTATCTCAGTTCGGTGTAGGTCGTTCGCTCCAAGCTGGGCTGTGTGCACGAACCCCCCGTTCAGC
CCGACCGCTGCGCCTTATCCGGTAACTATCGTCTTGAGTCCAACCCGGTAAGACACGACTTATCGCCACT
GGCAGCAGCCACTGGTAACAGGATTAGCAGAGCGAGGTATGTAGGCGGTGCTACAGAGTTCTTGAAGTGG
TGGCCTAACTACGGCTACACTAGAAGAACAGTATTTGGTATCTGCGCTCTGCTGAAGCCAGTTACCTTCG
GAAAAAGAGTTGGTAGCTCTTGATCCGGCAAACAAACCACCGCTGGTAGCGGTGGTTTTTTTGTTTGCAA
GCAGCAGATTACGCGCAGAAAAAAAGGATCTCAAGAAGATCCTTTGATCTTTTCTACGGGGTCTGACGCT
CAGTGGAACGAAAACTCACGTTAAGGGATTTTGGTCATGAGATTATCAAAAAGGATCTTCACCTAGATCC
TTTTAAATTAAAAATGAAGTTTTAAATCAATCTAAAGTATATATGAGTAAACTTGGTCTGACAGTTACCA
ATGCTTAATCAGTGAGGCACCTATCTCAGCGATCTGTCTATTTCGTTCATCCATAGTTGCCTGACTCCCC
GTCGTGTAGATAACTACGATACGGGAGGGCTTACCATCTGGCCCCAGTGCTGCAATGATACCGCGAGACC
CACGCTCACCGGCTCCAGATTTATCAGCAATAAACCAGCCAGCCGGAAGGGCCGAGCGCAGAAGTGGTCC
TGCAACTTTATCCGCCTCCATCCAGTCTATTAATTGTTGCCGGGAAGCTAGAGTAAGTAGTTCGC
Features (pLannotate 1.2.2; 25 found; start..end, strand, type, name):
    581..685     -  promoter       AmpR promoter: bla
    738..1166    -  rep_origin     f1 ori (sequence partly withheld): f1 bacteriophage origin of replication; arrow indicates direction of (+) strand synthesis
   1171..1326    -  CDS            lacZα (fragment): LacZα fragment of β-galactosidase; lacZ fragment
   1334..1352    +  promoter       T7 promoter: promoter for bacteriophage T7 RNA polymerase
   1737..2116    +  enhancer       CMV enhancer: human cytomegalovirus immediate early enhancer
   2118..2394    +  promoter       chicken β-actin promoter: No description available
   2395..3368    +  intron         chimeric intron: chimera between introns from chicken β-actin and rabbit β-globin
   3369..3428    +  promoter       hPGK promoter (fragment): human phosphoglycerate kinase 1 promoter
   3454..5445    +  CDS            β-catenin (fragment) (sequence partly withheld): human cadherin-associated protein that also plays a role in the canonical Wnt signaling pathway; Homo sapiens CTNNB1; also known as catenin beta-1
   5455..5481    +  CDS            3xHA (fragment): three tandem HA epitope tags
   5627..6188    +  misc_feature   IRES: internal ribosome entry site (IRES) of the encephalomyocarditis virus (EMCV)
   6197..6616    +  CDS            bsr: BSR_BACCE - Experimental evidence at protein level: Swiss-Prot protein existence level 1. Catalyzes the deamination of the cytosine moiety of the antibiotics blasticidin S, cytomycin and acetylblasticidin S. From Bacillus cereus.
   6665..6889    +  polyA_signal   bGH poly(A) signal: bovine growth hormone polyadenylation signal
   6893..6909    +  promoter       SV40 promoter (fragment): SV40 enhancer and early promoter
   6960..6976    -  protein_bind   lac operator: The lac repressor binds to the lac operator to inhibit transcription in E. coli. This inhibition can be relieved by adding lactose or isopropyl-β-D-thiogalactopyranoside (IPTG). lac repressor encoded by lacI
   6984..7014    -  promoter       lac promoter: promoter for the E. coli lac operon
   7029..7050    -  protein_bind   CAP binding site: CAP binding activates transcription in the presence of cAMP. E. coli catabolite activator protein
   7063..7102    -  CDS            lacI (fragment): lac repressor; lacI; The lac repressor binds to the lac operator to inhibit transcription in E. coli. This inhibition can be relieved by adding lactose or isopropyl-β-D-thiogalactopyranoside (IPTG).
   7387..7405    -  promoter       T3 promoter: promoter for bacteriophage T3 RNA polymerase
   7450..7466    -  protein_bind   lac operator: The lac repressor binds to the lac operator to inhibit transcription in E. coli. This inhibition can be relieved by adding lactose or isopropyl-β-D-thiogalactopyranoside (IPTG). lac repressor encoded by lacI
   7474..7504    -  promoter       lac promoter: promoter for the E. coli lac operon
   7519..7540    -  protein_bind   CAP binding site: CAP binding activates transcription in the presence of cAMP. E. coli catabolite activator protein
   7553..7645    -  CDS            lacI (fragment): lac repressor; lacI; The lac repressor binds to the lac operator to inhibit transcription in E. coli. This inhibition can be relieved by adding lactose or isopropyl-β-D-thiogalactopyranoside (IPTG).
   7828..8416    -  rep_origin     ori: high-copy-number ColE1/pMB1/pBR322/pUC origin of replication
   8587..580     -  CDS            AmpR (across the origin): β-lactamase; bla; confers resistance to ampicillin, carbenicillin, and related antibiotics
