[The description below was written by a language model from this plasmid's Addgene catalogue record and pLannotate feature annotations shown in this document.]
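Description:
pPB-CAG-CTNNB1-deltaC-HA is a mammalian expression plasmid built on a pPB piggyBac transposon backbone, designed for stable genomic integration of a truncated human β-catenin. In bacteria it is maintained through a high-copy ColE1/pUC-type origin and an ampicillin resistance gene (β-lactamase). An f1 phage origin and remnants of a cloning-vector polylinker region (lacZα fragment, lac promoter/operator elements, T7 and T3 promoters) are also present. The automated feature table does not annotate the piggyBac terminal repeats, although the catalogue entry identifies the vector as piggyBac. Their positions therefore cannot be read from the record. Integration would require piggyBac transposase supplied from another source, since no transposase gene is annotated here.

The payload is driven by the CAG promoter, annotated as its component parts: the CMV immediate-early enhancer, the chicken β-actin promoter and a chimeric β-actin/β-globin intron. It expresses human CTNNB1 lacking the C-terminal intrinsically disordered region (deletion of amino acids 665–781), made by gene synthesis and carrying a C-terminal HA epitope. The tag is detected as a short fragment matching the 3xHA reference, consistent with a single HA copy. Downstream, an EMCV IRES links the β-catenin coding sequence to the bsr blasticidin S deaminase gene, and a bGH polyadenylation signal ends the transcript. Both proteins are thus translated from one bicistronic mRNA, so blasticidin selection enriches for cells that also express the transgene. The construct is intended for stable expression of the ΔC β-catenin mutant in mammalian cells. The associated publication concerns β-catenin as an adapter for disordered interactions with the cBAF chromatin remodelling complex, which suggests the mutant is used to test the role of the C-terminal disordered region.
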