Addgene plasmid #242223: pPB-CAG-CTNNB1-deltaC-HA
Purpose: Expression of human β-catenin ∆C terminal IDR (deletion of a.a. 665-781) using piggyBac transposition
Depositing lab: Courtney Hodges. Depositing organization: Baylor College of Medicine. Publication: beta-catenin functions as a molecular adapter for disordered cBAF interactions. Chan YS, Gao Q, Robinson SA, Wang W, Filandrova R, Weinhold LM, Cabrera ML, Zhang M, Ambati CSR, Lerario AM, Putluri N, Kiseljak-Vassiliades K, Wierman ME, Habra MA, Hammer GD, Veverka V, Cermakova K, Hodges HC. Mol Cell. 2025 Jul 15:S1097-2765(25)00576-3. doi: 10.1016/j.molcel.2025.06.026. PubMed 40695292.
Backbone
  Vector backbone: pPB
  Vector type: Mammalian Expression ; piggyBac
  Selectable markers: Blasticidin
Growth in bacteria
  Bacterial resistance: Ampicillin, 100 μg/mL
  Growth temperature: 37°C
  Growth strain: NEB Stable
  Copy number: Unknown
Gene/Insert
  Gene/Insert name: CTNNB1 (alt name: β-catenin)
  Species: H. sapiens (human)
  Mutation: Deleted C terminal IDR from β-catenin (deletion of a.a. 665-781)
  Entrez Gene: CTNNB1 (a.k.a. CTNNB, EVR7, MRD19, NEDSDV, armadillo)
  Promoter: CAG
  Tag / fusion protein: HA (C terminal on insert)
  Cloning method: Gene Synthesis
Terms and licenses: Academic/Nonprofit Terms; Industry Terms: Not Available to Industry
How to cite: pPB-CAG-CTNNB1-deltaC-HA was a gift from Courtney Hodges (Addgene plasmid # 242223 ; http://n2t.net/addgene:242223 ; RRID:Addgene_242223)
